Addgene plasmid #193764: pCW-Cdt1ΔCy-mCherry-Puro
Purpose: Doxycyline-inducible (TetOn) human Cdt1ΔCy (C-terminal mCherry tag), expressed from all-in-one pCW vector (TetOn + rtTA)
Depositing lab: Tobias Meyer. Depositing organization: Cornell University. Publication: CDT1 inhibits CMG helicase in early S phase to separate origin licensing from DNA synthesis. Ratnayeke N, Baris Y, Chung M, Yeeles JTP, Meyer T. Mol Cell. 2023 Jan 5;83(1):26-42.e13. doi: 10.1016/j.molcel.2022.12.004. PubMed 36608667.
Backbone
  Vector backbone: pCW
  Backbone size w/o insert (bp): 7606
  Vector type: Lentiviral
  Selectable markers: Puromycin
Growth in bacteria
  Bacterial resistance: Ampicillin, 100 μg/mL
  Growth temperature: 30°C
  Growth strain: NEB Stable
  Copy number: High Copy
Gene/Insert
  Gene/Insert name: Cdt1ΔCy-mCherry
  Species: H. sapiens (human)
  Insert size (bp): 2385
  Mutation: Cy motif (a.a. 68-70) mutated to alanine, a.a. 11-79 codon optimized
  Entrez Gene: CDT1 (a.k.a. DUP, RIS2)
  Promoter: TRE
  Tag / fusion protein: mCherry (C terminal on insert)
  Cloning method: Gibson Cloning
  Sequencing primers: 5′ cagagctcgtttagtgaaccg; 3′ cggaaccacgcccagagc
Terms and licenses: Academic/Nonprofit Terms; Industry Terms: Not Available to Industry
Depositor comments: The 3rd generation packaging system (pMDLg/pRRE, pRSV-rev, and pVSVG) was used to create virus from this lentiviral transfer vector.
How to cite: pCW-Cdt1ΔCy-mCherry-Puro was a gift from Tobias Meyer (Addgene plasmid # 193764 ; http://n2t.net/addgene:193764 ; RRID:Addgene_193764)
