[The description below was written by a language model from this plasmid's Addgene catalogue record and pLannotate feature annotations shown in this document.]
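Description:
pCW-Cdt1ΔCy-mCherry-Puro is a third-generation, self-inactivating HIV-1-based lentiviral transfer vector built on the all-in-one pCW backbone, which combines a doxycycline-inducible expression cassette and the transactivator needed to drive it in a single provirus. In bacteria it is maintained through a high-copy ColE1/pUC-type origin and ampicillin resistance. The viral portion comprises an RSV promoter fused to a truncated 5' LTR (making genomic RNA production Tat-independent), the Ψ packaging signal with a gag fragment, the RRE for Rev-dependent nuclear export, a cPPT/CTS, a WPRE fragment and a ΔU3 3' LTR followed by an SV40 poly(A) signal. The depositor notes that virus was produced with a third-generation packaging system and VSV-G envelope.

The payload is human CDT1, the replication licensing factor that cooperates with ORC and CDC6 to load MCM complexes onto origins, fused at its C terminus to the red fluorescent protein mCherry and placed under a tight TRE promoter (seven tet operators upstream of a minimal CMV promoter). The ΔCy variant has the Cy motif (residues 68–70) changed to alanine, and residues 11–79 are codon optimized. Downstream, a constitutive human PGK promoter drives puromycin N-acetyltransferase followed by the reverse tetracycline transactivator rtTA3. The short gap between the two reading frames suggests a linked bicistronic unit, though no linker element is annotated. Transduced cells can therefore be selected with puromycin, and adding doxycycline allows rtTA to activate the TRE and switch on the fusion protein. The construct suits stable, titratable expression and live-cell fluorescence tracking of this CDT1 mutant in studies of origin licensing and S-phase control.
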