Features (pLannotate 1.2.2; 27 found; start..end, strand, type, name):
     41..158     +  misc_feature   cPPT/CTS: central polypurine tract and central termination sequence of HIV-1
    212..526     +  promoter       tight TRE promoter: Tet-responsive promoter PTight, consisting of seven tet operator sequences followed by the minimal CMV promoter
    549..2186    +  CDS            CDT1: CDT1_HUMAN - Experimental evidence at protein level: Swiss-Prot protein existence level 1. Required for both DNA replication and mitosis (PubMed:11125146, PubMed:22581055, PubMed:21856198, PubMed:14993212, PubMed:26842564). DNA replication licensing factor, required for pre- replication complex assembly. Cooperates with CDC6 and the origin recognition complex (ORC) during G1 phase of the cell cycle to promote the loading of the mini-chromosome maintenance (MCM) complex onto DNA to generate pre-replication complexes (pre-RC)(PubMed:14672932). Required also for mitosis by promoting stable kineto
   2211..2918    +  CDS            mCherry: mCherry is a basic (constitutively fluorescent) red fluorescent protein published in 2004, derived from Discosoma sp.. It is reported to be a very rapidly-maturing monomer with low acid sensitivity.
   2933..3443    +  promoter       hPGK promoter: human phosphoglycerate kinase 1 promoter
   3453..4049    +  CDS            PuroR (fragment): puromycin N-acetyltransferase; pac from Streptomyces; confers resistance to puromycin
   4104..4801    +  CDS            rtTA3 (fragment): reverse tetracycline transactivator 3 activates expression from Tet-responsive promoters in the presence of doxycycline
   4731..4841    +  CDS            VP48: 3 tandem repeats of the minimal activation domain of herpes simplex virus VP16 (Cheng et al., 2013)
   4877..5425    +  misc_feature   WPRE (fragment): woodchuck hepatitis virus posttranscriptional regulatory element
   5451..5522    +  CDS            nef (fragment): NEF_HV1Z2 - Experimental evidence at protein level: Swiss-Prot protein existence level 1. Extracellular Nef protein targets CD4(+) T-lymphocytes for apoptosis by interacting with CXCR4 surface receptors. From Human immunodeficiency virus type 1 group M subtype D (isolate Z2/CDC-Z34) (HIV-1).
   5524..5757    +  LTR            3' LTR (ΔU3): self-inactivating 3' long terminal repeat (LTR) from HIV-1
   5829..5950    +  polyA_signal   SV40 poly(A) signal: SV40 polyadenylation signal
   5990..6125    +  rep_origin     SV40 ori: SV40 origin of replication
   6133..6196    +  promoter       AmpR promoter: bla
   6197..7057    +  CDS            AmpR: β-lactamase; bla; confers resistance to ampicillin, carbenicillin, and related antibiotics
   7228..7816    +  rep_origin     ori: high-copy-number ColE1/pMB1/pBR322/pUC origin of replication
   7999..8091    +  CDS            lacI (fragment): lac repressor; lacI; The lac repressor binds to the lac operator to inhibit transcription in E. coli. This inhibition can be relieved by adding lactose or isopropyl-β-D-thiogalactopyranoside (IPTG).
   8104..8125    +  protein_bind   CAP binding site: CAP binding activates transcription in the presence of cAMP. E. coli catabolite activator protein
   8140..8170    +  promoter       lac promoter: promoter for the E. coli lac operon
   8178..8194    +  protein_bind   lac operator: The lac repressor binds to the lac operator to inhibit transcription in E. coli. This inhibition can be relieved by adding lactose or isopropyl-β-D-thiogalactopyranoside (IPTG). lac repressor encoded by lacI
   8239..8257    +  promoter       T3 promoter: promoter for bacteriophage T3 RNA polymerase
   8285..8511    +  promoter       RSV promoter: Rous sarcoma virus enhancer/promoter
   8512..8692    +  LTR            5' LTR (truncated): truncated 5' long terminal repeat (LTR) from HIV-1
   8739..8864    +  misc_feature   HIV-1 Ψ: packaging signal of human immunodeficiency virus type 1
   8848..9211    +  CDS            HIV-1 gag (fragment): gag protein from human immunodeficiency virus 1; gag
   9357..9590    +  misc_feature   RRE: The Rev response element (RRE) of HIV-1 allows for Rev-dependent mRNA export from the nucleus to the cytoplasm.
   9967..9991    +  CDS            Rev (fragment): human immunodeficiency virus 1 (HIV-1) Rev protein; rev; enhances nuclear export of unspliced and incompletely spliced viral mRNAs
>Addgene plasmid #193764 | pCW-Cdt1ΔCy-mCherry-Puro | addgene full sequence | sequence record 380225 | Addgene NGS Result
AATTCTCGACCTCGAGACAAATGGCAGTATTCATCCACAATTTTAAAAGAAAAGGGGGGATTGGGGGGTA
CAGTGCAGGGGAAAGAATAGTAGACATAATAGCAACAGACATACAAACTAAAGAATTACAAAAACAAATT
ACAAAAATTCAAAATTTTCGGGTTTATTACAGGGACAGCAGAGATCCACTTTGGCCGCGAATCGATATGT
CGAGTTTACTCCCTATCAGTGATAGAGAACGTATGTCGAGTTTACTCCCTATCAGTGATAGAGAACGATG
TCGAGTTTACTCCCTATCAGTGATAGAGAACGTATGTCGAGTTTACTCCCTATCAGTGATAGAGAACGTA
TGTCGAGTTTACTCCCTATCAGTGATAGAGAACGTATGTCGAGTTTATCCCTATCAGTGATAGAGAACGT
ATGTCGAGTTTACTCCCTATCAGTGATAGAGAACGTATGTCGAGGTAGGCGTGTACGGTGGGAGGCCTAT
ATAAGCAGAGCTCGTTTAGTGAACCGTCAGATCGCCTGGAGAATTGGCTAGCGCCACCATGGAGCAGCGC
CGCGTCACCGACTTCTTCGCGAGGAGACGCCCCGGGCCGCCACGAATAGCTCCGCCAAAGCTCGCTTGTC
GGACTCCCTCTCCGGCTAGACCGGCACTTCGCGCCCCCGCCTCCGCTACTTCAGGTAGCCGAAAGAGGGC
GAGGCCACCAGCAGCCCCCGGACGCGATCAGGCGAGGCCACCTGCTCGAGCGGCTGCTCGCCTCTCAGTA
GATGAGGTTAGCAGCCCCAGTACCCCCGAGGCCCCAGACATCCCAGCCTGCCCTTCTCCGGGCCAGAAGA
TAAAGAAATCCACCCCGGCAGCAGGTCAGCCGCCCCACCTGACATCCGCGCAGGACCAGGACACCATCTC
TGAGCTTGCGTCATGCCTGCAACGGGCCCGGGAGCTGGGGGCAAGAGTCCGGGCGCTGAAGGCCAGTGCC
CAGGATGCTGGGGAGTCCTGCACCCCAGAGGCCGAGGGCCGCCCTGAGGAGCCATGTGGCGAGAAGGCGC
CCGCCTACCAGCGCTTCCATGCCCTGGCCCAGCCCGGCCTGCCGGGACTCGTGCTGCCCTACAAGTACCA
GGTGCTGGCGGAGATGTTCCGCAGCATGGACACCATCGTGGGCATGCTCCACAACCGCTCCGAGACGCCC
ACCTTTGCCAAGGTCCAGCGGGGCGTCCAGGACATGATGCGTAGGCGTTTTGAGGAGCGCAATGTTGGCC
AGATCAAAACCGTGTACCCGGCCTCCTACCGCTTCCGCCAGGAGCGCAGTGTCCCCACCTTCAAGGATGG
CACCAGGAGGTCAGATTACCAGCTCACCATCGAGCCACTGCTGGAGCAGGAGGCTGACGGAGCAGCCCCC
CAGCTCACGGCCTCGCGCCTCCTGCAGCGACGGCAGATCTTCAGCCAGAAGCTGGTGGAGCATGTCAAGG
AGCACCACAAGGCCTTCCTGGCCTCCCTGAGCCCCGCCATGGTGGTGCCGGAGGACCAGCTGACCCGCTG
GCACCCGCGCTTCAACGTGGATGAAGTACCCGACATCGAGCCGGCCGCGCTGCCCCAGCCACCCGCCACG
GAGAAGCTCACCACTGCTCAGGAGGTGCTGGCCCGGGCCCGCAACCTGATTTCACCCAGGATGGAGAAGG
CCTTGAGTCAATTGGCCCTGCGCTCTGCTGCGCCCAGCAGCCCCGGGTCTCCCAGGCCAGCACTGCCGGC
TACCCCACCAGCCACCCCGCCTGCAGCCTCTCCCAGTGCTCTGAAGGGGGTGTCCCAGGATCTGCTGGAG
CGGATCCGAGCCAAGGAGGCACAGAAGCAGCTGGCACAGATGACGCGGTGCCCGGAGCAGGAGCAGCGGC
TGCAGCGCTTAGAACGGCTGCCTGAGCTGGCCCGCGTGCTGCGGAGCGTCTTTGTGTCCGAACGCAAGCC
TGCGCTCAGCATGGAGGTGGCCTGTGCCAGGATGGTGGGCAGCTGTTGTACTATCATGAGCCCTGGGGAA
ATGGAGAAGCACCTGCTGCTCCTCTCCGAGCTGCTGCCGGACTGGCTCAGCCTCCACCGCATCCGCACCG
ACACCTACGTCAAGCTGGACAAGGCCGCGGACCTCGCCCACATCACTGCACGCCTGGCCCACCAGACACG
TGCTGAGGAGGGGCTGGGTGCAGGAAGCGCTGGGGGATCCATGGTGAGCAAGGGCGAGGAGGATAACATG
GCCATCATCAAGGAGTTCATGCGCTTCAAGGTGCACATGGAGGGCTCCGTGAACGGCCACGAGTTCGAGA
TCGAGGGCGAGGGCGAGGGCCGCCCCTACGAGGGCACCCAGACCGCCAAGCTGAAGGTGACCAAGGGTGG
CCCCCTGCCCTTCGCCTGGGACATCCTGTCCCCTCAGTTCATGTACGGCTCCAAGGCCTACGTGAAGCAC
CCCGCCGACATCCCCGACTACTTGAAGCTGTCCTTCCCCGAGGGCTTCAAGTGGGAGCGCGTGATGAACT
TCGAGGACGGCGGCGTGGTGACCGTGACCCAGGACTCCTCCCTGCAGGACGGCGAGTTCATCTACAAGGT
GAAGCTGCGCGGCACCAACTTCCCCTCCGACGGCCCCGTAATGCAGAAGAAGACCATGGGCTGGGAGGCC
TCCTCCGAGCGGATGTACCCCGAGGACGGCGCCCTGAAGGGCGAGATCAAGCAGAGGCTGAAGCTGAAGG
ACGGCGGCCACTACGACGCTGAGGTCAAGACCACCTACAAGGCCAAGAAGCCCGTGCAGCTGCCCGGCGC
CTACAACGTCAACATCAAGTTGGACATCACCTCCCACAACGAGGACTACACCATCGTGGAACAGTACGAA
CGCGCCGAGGGCCGCCACTCCACCGGCGGCATGGACGAGCTGTACAAGTGAGAATTCGATCCGGGGTTGG
GGTTGCGCCTTTTCCAAGGCAGCCCTGGGTTTGCGCAGGGACGCGGCTGCTCTGGGCGTGGTTCCGGGAA
ACGCAGCGGCGCCGACCCTGGGTCTCGCACATTCTTCACGTCCGTTCGCAGCGTCACCCGGATCTTCGCC
GCTACCCTTGTGGGCCCCCCGGCGACGCTTCCTGCTCCGCCCCTAAGTCGGGAAGGTTCCTTGCGGTTCG
CGGCGTGCCGGACGTGACAAACGGAAGCCGCACGTCTCACTAGTACCCTCGCAGACGGACAGCGCCAGGG
AGCAATGGCAGCGCGCCGACCGCGATGGGCTGTGGCCAATAGCGGCTGCTCAGCAGGGCGCGCCGAGAGC
AGCGGCCGGGAAGGGGCGGTGCGGGAGGCGGGGTGTGGGGCGGTAGTGTGGGCCCTGTTCCTGCCCGCGC
GGTGTTCCGCATTCTGCAAGCCTCCGGAGCGCACGTCGGCAGTCGGCTCCCTCGTTGACCGAATCACCGA
CCTCTCTCCCCAGCAATTCACCATGACCGAGTACAAGCCCACGGTGCGCCTCGCCACCCGCGACGACGTC
CCCAGGGCCGTACGCACCCTCGCCGCCGCGTTCGCCGACTACCCCGCCACGCGCCACACCGTCGATCCGG
ACCGCCACATCGAGCGGGTCACCGAGCTGCAAGAACTCTTCCTCACGCGCGTCGGGCTCGACATCGGCAA
GGTGTGGGTCGCGGACGACGGCGCCGCGGTGGCGGTCTGGACCACGCCGGAGAGCGTCGAAGCGGGGGCG
GTGTTCGCCGAGATCGGCCCGCGCATGGCCGAGTTGAGCGGTTCCCGGCTGGCCGCGCAGCAACAGATGG
AAGGCCTCCTGGCGCCGCACCGGCCCAAGGAGCCCGCGTGGTTCCTGGCCACCGTCGGCGTCTCGCCCGA
CCACCAGGGCAAGGGTCTGGGCAGCGCCGTCGTGCTCCCCGGAGTGGAGGCGGCCGAGCGCGCCGGGGTG
CCCGCCTTCCTGGAGACCTCCGCGCCCCGCAACCTCCCCTTCTACGAGCGGCTCGGCTTCACCGTCACCG
CCGACGTCGAGGTGCCCGAAGGACCGCGCACCTGGTGCATGACCCGCAAGCCCGGTGCCGAAGGTAGAGG
TTCTCTCCTCACTTGTGGTGATGTTGAAGAAAACCCTGGTCCAATGTCTAGACTGGACAAGAGCAAAGTC
ATAAACGGAGCTCTGGAATTACTCAATGGTGTCGGTATCGAAGGCCTGACGACAAGGAAACTCGCTCAAA
AGCTGGGAGTTGAGCAGCCTACCCTGTACTGGCACGTGAAGAACAAGCGGGCCCTGCTCGATGCCCTGCC
AATCGAGATGCTGGACAGGCATCATACCCACTTCTGCCCCCTGGAAGGCGAGTCATGGCAAGACTTTCTG
CGGAACAACGCCAAGTCATACCGCTGTGCTCTCCTCTCACATCGCGACGGGGCTAAAGTGCATCTCGGCA
CCCGCCCAACAGAGAAACAGTACGAAACCCTGGAAAATCAGCTCGCGTTCCTGTGTCAGCAAGGCTTCTC
CCTGGAGAACGCACTGTACGCTCTGTCCGCCGTGGGCCACTTTACACTGGGCTGCGTATTGGAGGAACAG
GAGCATCAAGTAGCAAAAGAGGAAAGAGAGACACCTACCACCGATTCTATGCCCCCACTTCTGAGACAAG
CAATTGAGCTGTTCGACCGGCAGGGAGCCGAACCTGCCTTCCTTTTCGGCCTGGAACTAATCATATGTGG
CCTGGAGAAACAGCTAAAGTGCGAAAGCGGCGGGCCGACCGACGCCCTTGACGATTTTGACTTAGACATG
CTCCCAGCCGATGCCCTTGACGACTTTGACCTTGATATGCTGCCTGCTGACGCTCTTGACGATTTTGACC
TTGACATGCTCCCCGGGTAACTAAGTAAGGATCGATCCAAGATATCGTATTCTTAACTATGTTGCTCCTT
TTACGCTATGTGGATACGCTGCTTTAATGCCTTTGTATCATGCTATTGCTTCCCGTATGGCTTTCATTTT
CTCCTCCTTGTATAAATCCTGGTTGCTGTCTCTTTATGAGGAGTTGTGGCCCGTTGTCAGGCAACGTGGC
GTGGTGTGCACTGTGTTTGCTGACGCAACCCCCACTGGTTGGGGCATTGCCACCACCTGTCAGCTCCTTT
CCGGGACTTTCGCTTTCCCCCTCCCTATTGCCACGGCGGAACTCATCGCCGCCTGCCTTGCCCGCTGCTG
GACAGGGGCTCGGCTGTTGGGCACTGACAATTCCGTGGTGTTGTCGGGGAAGCTGACGTCCTTTCCATGG
CTGCTCGCCTGTGTTGCCACCTGGATTCTGCGCGGGACGTCCTTCTGCTACGTCCCTTCGGCCCTCAATC
CAGCGGACCTTCCTTCCCGCGGCCTGCTGCCGGCTCTGCGGCCTCTTCCGCGTCTTCGCCTTCGCCCTCA
GACGAGTCGGATCTCCCTTTGGGCCGCCTCCCCGCCTGTTTCGCCTCGGCGTCCGGACTAGAGGTACCTT
TAAGACCAATGACTTACAAGGCAGCTGTAGATCTTAGCCACTTTTTAAAAGAAAAGGGGGGACTGGAAGG
GCTAATTCACTCCCAACGAAGACAAGATCTGCTTTTTGCTTGTACTGGGTCTCTCTGGTTAGACCAGATC
TGAGCCTGGGAGCTCTCTGGCTAACTAGGGAACCCACTGCTTAAGCCTCAATAAAGCTTGCCTTGAGTGC
TTCAAGTAGTGTGTGCCCGTCTGTTGTGTGACTCTGGTAACTAGAGATCCCTCAGACCCTTTTAGTCAGT
GTGGAAAATCTCTAGCAGTAGTAGTTCATGTCATCTTATTATTCAGTATTTATAACTTGCAAAGAAATGA
ATATCAGAGAGTGAGAGGAACTTGTTTATTGCAGCTTATAATGGTTACAAATAAAGCAATAGCATCACAA
ATTTCACAAATAAAGCATTTTTTTCACTGCATTCTAGTTGTGGTTTGTCCAAACTCATCAATGTATCTTA
TCATGTCTGGCTCTAGCTATCCCGCCCCTAACTCCGCCCATCCCGCCCCTAACTCCGCCCAGTTCCGCCC
ATTCTCCGCCCCATGGCTGACTAATTTTTTTTATTTATGCAGAGGCCGAGGCCGCCTCGGCCTCTGAGCT
ATTCCAGAAGTAGTGAGGAGGCTTTTTTGGAGGCCTTTCAAATATGTATCCGCTCATGAGACAATAACCC
TGATAAATGCTTCAATAATATTGAAAAAGGAAGAGTATGAGTATTCAACATTTCCGTGTCGCCCTTATTC
CCTTTTTTGCGGCATTTTGCCTTCCTGTTTTTGCTCACCCAGAAACGCTGGTGAAAGTAAAAGATGCTGA
AGATCAGTTGGGTGCACGAGTGGGTTACATCGAACTGGATCTCAACAGCGGTAAGATCCTTGAGAGTTTT
CGCCCCGAAGAACGTTTTCCAATGATGAGCACTTTTAAAGTTCTGCTATGTGGCGCGGTATTATCCCGTA
TTGACGCCGGGCAAGAGCAACTCGGTCGCCGCATACACTATTCTCAGAATGACTTGGTTGAGTACTCACC
AGTCACAGAAAAGCATCTTACGGATGGCATGACAGTAAGAGAATTATGCAGTGCTGCCATAACCATGAGT
GATAACACTGCGGCCAACTTACTTCTGACAACGATCGGAGGACCGAAGGAGCTAACCGCTTTTTTGCACA
ACATGGGGGATCATGTAACTCGCCTTGATCGTTGGGAACCGGAGCTGAATGAAGCCATACCAAACGACGA
GCGTGACACCACGATGCCTGTAGCAATGGCAACAACGTTGCGCAAACTATTAACTGGCGAACTACTTACT
CTAGCTTCCCGGCAACAATTAATAGACTGGATGGAGGCGGATAAAGTTGCAGGACCACTTCTGCGCTCGG
CCCTTCCGGCTGGCTGGTTTATTGCTGATAAATCTGGAGCCGGTGAGCGTGGGTCTCGCGGTATCATTGC
AGCACTGGGGCCAGATGGTAAGCCCTCCCGTATCGTAGTTATCTACACGACGGGGAGTCAGGCAACTATG
GATGAACGAAATAGACAGATCGCTGAGATAGGTGCCTCACTGATTAAGCATTGGTAACTGTCAGACCAAG
TTTACTCATATATACTTTAGATTGATTTAAAACTTCATTTTTAATTTAAAAGGATCTAGGTGAAGATCCT
TTTTGATAATCTCATGACCAAAATCCCTTAACGTGAGTTTTCGTTCCACTGAGCGTCAGACCCCGTAGAA
AAGATCAAAGGATCTTCTTGAGATCCTTTTTTTCTGCGCGTAATCTGCTGCTTGCAAACAAAAAAACCAC
CGCTACCAGCGGTGGTTTGTTTGCCGGATCAAGAGCTACCAACTCTTTTTCCGAAGGTAACTGGCTTCAG
CAGAGCGCAGATACCAAATACTGTTCTTCTAGTGTAGCCGTAGTTAGGCCACCACTTCAAGAACTCTGTA
GCACCGCCTACATACCTCGCTCTGCTAATCCTGTTACCAGTGGCTGCTGCCAGTGGCGATAAGTCGTGTC
TTACCGGGTTGGACTCAAGACGATAGTTACCGGATAAGGCGCAGCGGTCGGGCTGAACGGGGGGTTCGTG
CACACAGCCCAGCTTGGAGCGAACGACCTACACCGAACTGAGATACCTACAGCGTGAGCTATGAGAAAGC
GCCACGCTTCCCGAAGGGAGAAAGGCGGACAGGTATCCGGTAAGCGGCAGGGTCGGAACAGGAGAGCGCA
CGAGGGAGCTTCCAGGGGGAAACGCCTGGTATCTTTATAGTCCTGTCGGGTTTCGCCACCTCTGACTTGA
GCGTCGATTTTTGTGATGCTCGTCAGGGGGGCGGAGCCTATGGAAAAACGCCAGCAACGCGGCCTTTTTA
CGGTTCCTGGCCTTTTGCTGGCCTTTTGCTCACATGTTCTTTCCTGCGTTATCCCCTGATTCTGTGGATA
ACCGTATTACCGCCTTTGAGTGAGCTGATACCGCTCGCCGCAGCCGAACGACCGAGCGCAGCGAGTCAGT
GAGCGAGGAAGCGGAAGAGCGCCCAATACGCAAACCGCCTCTCCCCGCGCGTTGGCCGATTCATTAATGC
AGCTGGCACGACAGGTTTCCCGACTGGAAAGCGGGCAGTGAGCGCAACGCAATTAATGTGAGTTAGCTCA
CTCATTAGGCACCCCAGGCTTTACACTTTATGCTTCCGGCTCGTATGTTGTGTGGAATTGTGAGCGGATA
ACAATTTCACACAGGAAACAGCTATGACCATGATTACGCCAAGCGCGCAATTAACCCTCACTAAAGGGAA
CAAAAGCTGGAGCTGCAAGCTTAATGTAGTCTTATGCAATACTCTTGTAGTCTTGCAACATGGTAACGAT
GAGTTAGCAACATGCCTTACAAGGAGAGAAAAAGCACCGTGCATGCCGATTGGTGGAAGTAAGGTGGTAC
GATCGTGCCTTATTAGGAAGGCAACAGACGGGTCTGACATGGATTGGACGAACCACTGAATTGCCGCATT
GCAGAGATATTGTATTTAAGTGCCTAGCTCGATACATAAACGGGTCTCTCTGGTTAGACCAGATCTGAGC
CTGGGAGCTCTCTGGCTAACTAGGGAACCCACTGCTTAAGCCTCAATAAAGCTTGCCTTGAGTGCTTCAA
GTAGTGTGTGCCCGTCTGTTGTGTGACTCTGGTAACTAGAGATCCCTCAGACCCTTTTAGTCAGTGTGGA
AAATCTCTAGCAGTGGCGCCCGAACAGGGACTTGAAAGCGAAAGGGAAACCAGAGGAGCTCTCTCGACGC
AGGACTCGGCTTGCTGAAGCGCGCACGGCAAGAGGCGAGGGGCGGCGACTGGTGAGTACGCCAAAAATTT
TGACTAGCGGAGGCTAGAAGGAGAGAGATGGGTGCGAGAGCGTCAGTATTAAGCGGGGGAGAATTAGATC
GCGATGGGAAAAAATTCGGTTAAGGCCAGGGGGAAAGAAAAAATATAAATTAAAACATATAGTATGGGCA
AGCAGGGAGCTAGAACGATTCGCAGTTAATCCTGGCCTGTTAGAAACATCAGAAGGCTGTAGACAAATAC
TGGGACAGCTACAACCATCCCTTCAGACAGGATCAGAAGAACTTAGATCATTATATAATACAGTAGCAAC
CCTCTATTGTGTGCATCAAAGGATAGAGATAAAAGACACCAAGGAAGCTTTAGACAAGATAGAGGAAGAG
CAAAACAAAAGTAAGACCACCGCACAGCAAGCGGCCGCTGATCTTCAGACCTGGAGGAGGAGATATGAGG
GACAATTGGAGAAGTGAATTATATAAATATAAAGTAGTAAAAATTGAACCATTAGGAGTAGCACCCACCA
AGGCAAAGAGAAGAGTGGTGCAGAGAGAAAAAAGAGCAGTGGGAATAGGAGCTTTGTTCCTTGGGTTCTT
GGGAGCAGCAGGAAGCACTATGGGCGCAGCGTCAATGACGCTGACGGTACAGGCCAGACAATTATTGTCT
GGTATAGTGCAGCAGCAGAACAATTTGCTGAGGGCTATTGAGGCGCAACAGCATCTGTTGCAACTCACAG
TCTGGGGCATCAAGCAGCTCCAGGCAAGAATCCTGGCTGTGGAAAGATACCTAAAGGATCAACAGCTCCT
GGGGATTTGGGGTTGCTCTGGAAAACTCATTTGCACCACTGCTGTGCCTTGGAATGCTAGTTGGAGTAAT
AAATCTCTGGAACAGATTTGGAATCACACGACCTGGATGGAGTGGGACAGAGAAATTAACAATTACACAA
GCTTAATACACTCCTTAATTGAAGAATCGCAAAACCAGCAAGAAAAGAATGAACAAGAATTATTGGAATT
AGATAAATGGGCAAGTTTGTGGAATTGGTTTAACATAACAAATTGGCTGTGGTATATAAAATTATTCATA
ATGATAGTAGGAGGCTTGGTAGGTTTAAGAATAGTTTTTGCTGTACTTTCTATAGTGAATAGAGTTAGGC
AGGGATATTCACCATTATCGTTTCAGACCCACCTCCCAACCCCGAGGGGAC
